>Addgene plasmid #52144 | pChlr-2SE | depositor partial sequence | sequence record 80536 | M13F(-40)
GGTCTCACCAGGCTGCCTACCAACTCATGGTGGATGTGTTTGGTAGTTACGTCATTGAGAAGTTCTTTGA
ATTTGGCAGTCTTGAACAGAAGCTGGCTTTGGCAGAACGGATTCGAGGTAGAGACCCAAGCTTGGCGTAA
TCATGGTCATAGCTGTTTCCTGTGTGAAATTGTTATCCGCTCACAATTCCACACAACATACGAGCCGGAA
GCATAAAGTGTAAAGCCTGGGGTGCCTAATGAGTGAGCTAACTCACATTAATTGCGTTGCGCTCACTGCC
CGCTTTCCAGTCGGGAAACCTGTCGTGCCAGCTGCATTAATG
