>Addgene plasmid #52144 | pChlr-2SE | addgene partial sequence | sequence record 83119 | M13pUC-Fwd 5'-CCCAGTCACGACGTTGTAAAACG-3'
CCAGGCTGCCTACCAACTCATGGTGGATGTGTTTGGTAGTTACGTCATTGAGAAGTTCTTTGAATTTGGC
AGTCTTGAACAGAAGCTGGCTTTGGCAGAACGGATTCGAGGTAGAGACCCAAGCTTGGCGTAATCATGGT
CATAGCTGTTTCCTGTGTGAAATTGTTATCCGCTCACAATTCCACACAACATACGAGCCGGAAGCATAAA
GTGTAAAGCCTGGGGTGCCTAATGAGTGAGCTAACTCACATTAATTGCGTTGCGCTCACTGCCCGCTTTC
CAGTCGGGAAACCTGTCGTGCCAGCTGCATTAATGAATCGGCCAACGCGCGGGGAGAGGCGGTTTGCGTA
TTGGGCGCTCTTCCGCTTCCTCGCTCACTGACTCGCTGCGCTCGGTCGTTCGGCTGCGGCGAGCGGTATC
AGCTCACTCAAAGGCGGTAATACGGTTATCCACAGAATCAGGGGATAACGCAGGAAAGAACATGTGAGCA
AAAGGCCAGCAAAAGGCCAGGAACCGTAAAAAGGCCGCGTTGCTGGCGTTTTTCCATAGGCTCCGCCCCC
CTGACGAGCATCACAAAAATCGACGCTCAAGTCAGAGGTGGTGAAACCCGACAGGACTATAAAGATACCA
GGCGTTTCCCCCTGGAAGCTCCCTCGTGCGCTCTCCTGTTCCGACCCTGCCGCTTACCGGATACCTGTCC
GCCTTTCTCCCTTCGGGAAGCGTGGCGCTTTCTCATAGCTCACGCTGTAGGTATCTCAGTTCGGTGTAGG
TCGTTCGCTCCAAGCTGGGCTGTGTGCACGAACCCCCCGTTCAGCCCGACCGCTGCGCCTTATCCGGTAA
CTATCGTCTTGAGTCCAACCCGGTAAGACACGACTTATCGCCACTGGCAGCAGCCACTGGTAACAGGATT
AGCA
