[The description below was written by a language model from this plasmid's Addgene catalogue record.]
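Description:
pChlr-2SE is a small, high-copy bacterial plasmid (about 2.3 kb in total) that serves as a storage vector for one building block in a modular system for assembling designer PUF RNA-binding proteins. Its backbone, pChlr-pNEB193, is a derivative of the pNEB193 cloning vector in which the original ampicillin resistance gene (bla) was replaced by the chloramphenicol resistance gene from pACYC using Gibson assembly, so the plasmid is propagated in E. coli under chloramphenicol selection. The record does not name the origin of replication or any promoter, and no feature table is provided. Although it is catalogued as a bacterial expression vector, its stated purpose is to carry a single module. The insert is flanked by M13 forward and reverse priming sites used for sequence verification.

The insert encodes module 2 of the Pumilio homology domain (PUM-HD) of human PUM1, corresponding to amino acids 61-96 of that domain. The record lists the insert size as 36, which matches the residue count rather than a plausible nucleotide length, so this figure should be treated with caution. Each PUF repeat contacts one RNA base, with specificity set largely by a few key side chains. Here, positions 12 and 16 of the module have been changed from asparagine and glutamine to serine and glutamate (the "SE" in the name), giving recognition of guanine at nucleotide 7 of the target RNA. The plasmid is intended as part of a library of such module variants that can be combined into full-length PUM-HD proteins with custom RNA specificity, for post-transcriptional regulation of endogenous transcripts. The cloning method for the insert is not recorded.
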