Addgene plasmid #52144: pChlr-2SE
Purpose: Encodes module 2 with amino acids 12S-16E for recognition of nt 7G
Depositing lab: Huimin Zhao. Depositing organization: University of Illinois at Urbana-Champaign. Publication: Modular assembly of designer PUF proteins for specific post-transcriptional regulation of endogenous RNA. Abil Z, Denard CA, Zhao H. J Biol Eng. 2014 Mar 1;8(1):7. 10.1186/1754-1611-8-7 PubMed 24581042.
Backbone
  Vector backbone: pChlr-pNEB193
  Backbone manufacturer: New England Biolabs
  Backbone size w/o insert (bp): 2280
  Total vector size (bp): 2340
  Modifications to backbone: Replaced the original ampicillin resistance gene Bla with the chloramphenicol resistance gene Cam from pACYC (New England Biolabs) using the Gibson Assembly method.
  Vector type: Bacterial Expression
Growth in bacteria
  Bacterial resistance: Chloramphenicol, 25 μg/mL
  Growth temperature: 37°C
  Growth strain: Top10
  Copy number: High Copy
Gene/Insert
  Gene/Insert name: Pumilio homology domain amino acids 61-96 (alt name: PUM-HD module 2)
  Species: H. sapiens (human)
  Insert size (bp): 36
  Mutation: Changed 12N to 12S and 16Q to 16E in Module 2
  GenBank ID: D43951
  Entrez Gene: PUM1 (a.k.a. HSPUM, NEDMSF, PUMH, PUMH1, PUML1, SCA47)
  Cloning method: Unknown
  Sequencing primers: 5′ M13 For; 3′ M13 Rev
Terms and licenses: Academic/Nonprofit Terms; Industry Terms: Not Available to Industry
How to cite: pChlr-2SE was a gift from Huimin Zhao (Addgene plasmid # 52144 ; http://n2t.net/addgene:52144 ; RRID:Addgene_52144)
